Addgene plasmid #240245: pHIV-IL13-IgG4hinge-PDGFR
Purpose: Lentiviral transfer plasmid encoding IL13 with IgG4 hinge and PDGFR TM domain
Depositing lab: Michael Birnbaum. Depositing organization: Massachusetts Institute of Technology. Publication: Antigen identification and high-throughput interaction mapping by reprogramming viral entry. Dobson CS, Reich AN, Gaglione S, Smith BE, Kim EJ, Dong J, Ronsard L, Okonkwo V, Lingwood D, Dougan M, Dougan SK, Birnbaum ME. Nat Methods. 2022 Apr;19(4):449-460. doi: 10.1038/s41592-022-01436-z. Epub 2022 Apr 8. PubMed 35396484.
Backbone
  Vector backbone: pHIV
  Total vector size (bp): 8899
  Vector type: Mammalian Expression, Lentiviral
Growth in bacteria
  Bacterial resistance: Ampicillin, 100 μg/mL
  Growth temperature: 30°C
  Growth strain: NEB Stable
  Copy number: High Copy
Gene/Insert
  Gene/Insert name: IL-13
  Species: H. sapiens (human)
  Insert size (bp): 663
  GenBank ID: 3596
  Entrez Gene: IL13 (a.k.a. IL-13, P600)
  Promoter: EF1a
  Tag / fusion protein: HA (C terminal on insert); EGFP (C terminal on insert)
  Cloning method: Gibson Cloning
  Sequencing primers: 5′ AGCGGCCGCTGAGTTAACTATTCTAGA
Terms and licenses: Academic/Nonprofit Terms; Industry Terms: Not Available to Industry
How to cite: pHIV-IL13-IgG4hinge-PDGFR was a gift from Michael Birnbaum (Addgene plasmid # 240245 ; http://n2t.net/addgene:240245 ; RRID:Addgene_240245)
