[The description below was written by a language model from this plasmid's Addgene catalogue record and pLannotate feature annotations shown in this document.]
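Description:
pHIV-IL13-IgG4hinge-PDGFR is an 8,899 bp HIV-1-based lentiviral transfer plasmid on the pHIV backbone, built to express a membrane-anchored form of human IL-13 in mammalian cells. It is propagated in bacteria through a high-copy ColE1/pUC-type origin and selected with ampicillin via the β-lactamase gene. A recombination-limiting strain is recorded for growth, as is common for LTR-containing plasmids. The viral portion has a CMV enhancer/promoter fused to a truncated 5′ LTR, which drives Tat-independent production of genomic RNA in packaging cells. This is followed by the Ψ packaging signal with a gag fragment, the Rev response element for nuclear export of unspliced RNA, and the cPPT/CTS. Downstream of the cargo lie a WPRE, which enhances transcript expression, nef-derived sequence and a 3′ LTR region that the annotation tool labels as a truncated LTR.

The payload is driven by the constitutive EF-1α promoter. The open reading frame begins with a mouse Ig kappa chain-derived segment, apparently a secretion leader, joined directly to a human IL13 coding fragment. After an unannotated gap, which by the construct name presumably holds the IgG4 hinge spacer, comes the PDGFRβ transmembrane domain that tethers the cytokine to the cell surface. The catalogue lists C-terminal HA and EGFP tags. However, no HA feature is annotated, and EGFP sits after an EMCV IRES, so it is a separately translated reporter on the same transcript rather than a fusion partner.

The associated publication concerns reprogramming viral entry for antigen identification and interaction mapping. This suggests the construct is used to display IL-13 as a surface ligand, with EGFP marking expressing or transduced cells.
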