Features (pLannotate 1.2.2; 22 found; start..end, strand, type, name):
     31..83      -  misc_feature   bom (fragment): basis of mobility region from pBR322
    238..617     +  enhancer       CMV enhancer: human cytomegalovirus immediate early enhancer
    618..817     +  promoter       CMV promoter: human cytomegalovirus (CMV) immediate early promoter
    835..1015    +  LTR            5' LTR (truncated): truncated 5' long terminal repeat (LTR) from HIV-1
   1062..1187    +  misc_feature   HIV-1 Ψ: packaging signal of human immunodeficiency virus type 1
   1171..1509    +  CDS            HIV-1 gag (fragment): gag protein from human immunodeficiency virus 1; gag
   1684..1917    +  misc_feature   RRE: The Rev response element (RRE) of HIV-1 allows for Rev-dependent mRNA export from the nucleus to the cytoplasm.
   2294..2394    +  CDS            Rev (fragment): human immunodeficiency virus 1 (HIV-1) Rev protein; rev; enhances nuclear export of unspliced and incompletely spliced viral mRNAs
   2444..2561    +  misc_feature   cPPT/CTS: central polypurine tract and central termination sequence of HIV-1
   2624..3802    +  promoter       EF-1α promoter: strong constitutive promoter for human elongation factor EF-1α
   3835..3894    +  CDS            KV3A6_MOUSE (fragment): Experimental evidence at protein level: Swiss-Prot protein existence level 1. From Mus musculus (Mouse).
   3895..4230    +  CDS            IL13 (fragment): IL13_HUMAN - Also known as NC30. Experimental evidence at protein level: Swiss-Prot protein existence level 1. Cytokine (PubMed:8096327, PubMed:8097324). Inhibits inflammatory cytokine production (PubMed:8096327). Synergizes with IL2 in regulating interferon-gamma synthesis (PubMed:8096327). May be critical in regulating inflammatory and immune responses (PubMed:8096327, PubMed:8097324). Positively regulates IL31RA expression in macrophages (By similarity). From Homo sapiens (Human).
   4300..4446    +  CDS            PDGFRβ TM domain: transmembrane domain from platelet derived growth factor receptor beta
   4466..5052    +  misc_feature   IRES2: internal ribosome entry site (IRES) of the encephalomyocarditis virus (EMCV)
   5053..5769    +  CDS            EGFP: EGFP is a basic (constitutively fluorescent) green fluorescent protein published in 1996, derived from Aequorea victoria. It is reported to be a rapidly-maturing weak dimer with moderate acid sensitivity.
   5773..6176    +  misc_feature   WPRE: woodchuck hepatitis virus posttranscriptional regulatory element
   6183..6386    +  CDS            X (fragment): X_WHV1 - Experimental evidence at protein level: Swiss-Prot protein existence level 1. Multifunctional protein that plays a role in silencing host antiviral defenses and promoting viral transcription. Does not seem to be essential for HBV infection. May be directly involved in development of cirrhosis and liver cancer (hepatocellular carcinoma). Most of cytosolic activities involve modulation of cytosolic calcium. The effect on apoptosis is controversial depending on the cell types in which the studies have been conducted. May induce apoptosis by localizing in mitochondria and causing loss of
   6398..6898    +  CDS            nef (fragment): NEF_HV1LA - Experimental evidence at protein level: Swiss-Prot protein existence level 1. Extracellular Nef protein targets CD4(+) T-lymphocytes for apoptosis by interacting with CXCR4 surface receptors. From Human immunodeficiency virus type 1 group M subtype B (isolate Lai) (HIV-1).
   6905..7085    +  LTR            5' LTR (truncated): truncated 5' long terminal repeat (LTR) from HIV-1
   7147..7735    -  rep_origin     ori: high-copy-number ColE1/pMB1/pBR322/pUC origin of replication
   7906..8766    -  CDS            AmpR: β-lactamase; bla; confers resistance to ampicillin, carbenicillin, and related antibiotics
   8767..8871    -  promoter       AmpR promoter: bla
>Addgene plasmid #240245 | pHIV-IL13-IgG4hinge-PDGFR | addgene full sequence | sequence record 476611 | Addgene NGS Result
GTCGACGGATCGGGAGATCTCCCGATCCCCTATGGTGCACTCTCAGTACAATCTGCTCTGATGCCGCATA
GTTAAGCCAGTATCTGCTCCCTGCTTGTGTGTTGGAGGTCGCTGAGTAGTGCGCGAGCAAAATTTAAGCT
ACAACAAGGCAAGGCTTGACCGACAATTGCATGAAGAATCTGCTTAGGGTTAGGCGTTTTGCGCTGCTTC
GCGATGTACGGGCCAGATATACGCGTTGACATTGATTATTGACTAGTTATTAATAGTAATCAATTACGGG
GTCATTAGTTCATAGCCCATATATGGAGTTCCGCGTTACATAACTTACGGTAAATGGCCCGCCTGGCTGA
CCGCCCAACGACCCCCGCCCATTGACGTCAATAATGACGTATGTTCCCATAGTAACGCCAATAGGGACTT
TCCATTGACGTCAATGGGTGGAGTATTTACGGTAAACTGCCCACTTGGCAGTACATCAAGTGTATCATAT
GCCAAGTACGCCCCCTATTGACGTCAATGACGGTAAATGGCCCGCCTGGCATTATGCCCAGTACATGACC
TTATGGGACTTTCCTACTTGGCAGTACATCTACGTATTAGTCATCGCTATTACCATGGTGATGCGGTTTT
GGCAGTACATCAATGGGCGTGGATAGCGGTTTGACTCACGGGGATTTCCAAGTCTCCACCCCATTGACGT
CAATGGGAGTTTGTTTTGGCACCAAAATCAACGGGACTTTCCAAAATGTCGTAACAACTCCGCCCCATTG
ACGCAAATGGGCGGTAGGCGTGTACGGTGGGAGGTCTATATAAGCAGCGCGTTTTGCCTGTACTGGGTCT
CTCTGGTTAGACCAGATCTGAGCCTGGGAGCTCTCTGGCTAACTAGGGAACCCACTGCTTAAGCCTCAAT
AAAGCTTGCCTTGAGTGCTTCAAGTAGTGTGTGCCCGTCTGTTGTGTGACTCTGGTAACTAGAGATCCCT
CAGACCCTTTTAGTCAGTGTGGAAAATCTCTAGCAGTGGCGCCCGAACAGGGACTTGAAAGCGAAAGGGA
AACCAGAGGAGCTCTCTCGACGCAGGACTCGGCTTGCTGAAGCGCGCACGGCAAGAGGCGAGGGGCGGCG
ACTGGTGAGTACGCCAAAAATTTTGACTAGCGGAGGCTAGAAGGAGAGAGATGGGTGCGAGAGCGTCAGT
ATTAAGCGGGGGAGAATTAGATCGCGATGGGAAAAAATTCGGTTAAGGCCAGGGGGAAAGAAAAAATATA
AATTAAAACATATAGTATGGGCAAGCAGGGAGCTAGAACGATTCGCAGTTAATCCTGGCCTGTTAGAAAC
ATCAGAAGGCTGTAGACAAATACTGGGACAGCTACAACCATCCCTTCAGACAGGATCAGAAGAACTTAGA
TCATTATATAATACAGTAGCAACCCTCTATTGTGTGCATCAAAGGATAGAGATAAAAGACACCAAGGAAG
CTTTAGACAAGATAGAGGAAGAGCAAAACAAAAGTAAGACCACCGCACAGCAAGCGGCCGGCCGCTGATC
TTCAGACCTGGAGGAGGAGATATGAGGGACAATTGGAGAAGTGAATTATATAAATATAAAGTAGTAAAAA
TTGAACCATTAGGAGTAGCACCCACCAAGGCAAAGAGAAGAGTGGTGCAGAGAGAAAAAAGAGCAGTGGG
AATAGGAGCTTTGTTCCTTGGGTTCTTGGGAGCAGCAGGAAGCACTATGGGCGCAGCGTCAATGACGCTG
ACGGTACAGGCCAGACAATTATTGTCTGGTATAGTGCAGCAGCAGAACAATTTGCTGAGGGCTATTGAGG
CGCAACAGCATCTGTTGCAACTCACAGTCTGGGGCATCAAGCAGCTCCAGGCAAGAATCCTGGCTGTGGA
AAGATACCTAAAGGATCAACAGCTCCTGGGGATTTGGGGTTGCTCTGGAAAACTCATTTGCACCACTGCT
GTGCCTTGGAATGCTAGTTGGAGTAATAAATCTCTGGAACAGATTTGGAATCACACGACCTGGATGGAGT
GGGACAGAGAAATTAACAATTACACAAGCTTAATACACTCCTTAATTGAAGAATCGCAAAACCAGCAAGA
AAAGAATGAACAAGAATTATTGGAATTAGATAAATGGGCAAGTTTGTGGAATTGGTTTAACATAACAAAT
TGGCTGTGGTATATAAAATTATTCATAATGATAGTAGGAGGCTTGGTAGGTTTAAGAATAGTTTTTGCTG
TACTTTCTATAGTGAATAGAGTTAGGCAGGGATATTCACCATTATCGTTTCAGACCCACCTCCCAACCCC
GAGGGGACCCGACAGGCCCGAAGGAATAGAAGAAGAAGGTGGAGAGAGAGACAGAGACAGATCCATTCGA
TTAGTGAACGGATCGGCACTGCGTGCGCCAATTCTGCAGACAAATGGCAGTATTCATCCACAATTTTAAA
AGAAAAGGGGGGATTGGGGGGTACAGTGCAGGGGAAAGAATAGTAGACATAATAGCAACAGACATACAAA
CTAAAGAATTACAAAAACAAATTACAAAAATTCAAAATTTTCGGGTTTATTACAGGGACAGCAGAGATCC
AGTTTGGTTAGTACCGGGCCCGCTCTAGCGTGAGGCTCCGGTGCCCGTCAGTGGGCAGAGCGCACATCGC
CCACAGTCCCCGAGAAGTTGGGGGGAGGGGTCGGCAATTGAACCGGTGCCTAGAGAAGGTGGCGCGGGGT
AAACTGGGAAAGTGATGTCGTGTACTGGCTCCGCCTTTTTCCCGAGGGTGGGGGAGAACCGTATATAAGT
GCAGTAGTCGCCGTGAACGTTCTTTTTCGCAACGGGTTTGCCGCCAGAACACAGGTAAGTGCCGTGTGTG
GTTCCCGCGGGCCTGGCCTCTTTACGGGTTATGGCCCTTGCGTGCCTTGAATTACTTCCACCTGGCTGCA
GTACGTGATTCTTGATCCCGAGCTTCGGGTTGGAAGTGGGTGGGAGAGTTCGAGGCCTTGCGCTTAAGGA
GCCCCTTCGCCTCGTGCTTGAGTTGAGGCCTGGCCTGGGCGCTGGGGCCGCCGCGTGCGAATCTGGTGGC
ACCTTCGCGCCTGTCTCGCTGCTTTCGATAAGTCTCTAGCCATTTAAAATTTTTGATGACCTGCTGCGAC
GCTTTTTTTCTGGCAAGATAGTCTTGTAAATGCGGGCCAAGATCTGCACACTGGTATTTCGGTTTTTGGG
GCCGCGGGCGGCGACGGGGCCCGTGCGTCCCAGCGCACATGTTCGGCGAGGCGGGGCCTGCGAGCGCGGC
CACCGAGAATCGGACGGGGGTAGTCTCAAGCTGGCCGGCCTGCTCTGGTGCCTGGCCTCGCGCCGCCGTG
TATCGCCCCGCCCTGGGCGGCAAGGCTGGCCCGGTCGGCACCAGTTGCGTGAGCGGAAAGATGGCCGCTT
CCCGGCCCTGCTGCAGGGAGCTCAAAATGGAGGACGCGGCGCTCGGGAGAGCGGGCGGGTGAGTCACCCA
CACAAAGGAAAAGGGCCTTTCCGTCCTCAGCCGTCGCTTCATGTGACTCCACGGAGTACCGGGCGCCGTC
CAGGCACCTCGATTAGTTCTCGAGCTTTTGGAGTACGTCGTCTTTAGGTTGGGGGGAGGGGTTTTATGCG
ATGGAGTTTCCCCACACTGAGTGGGTGGAGACTGAAGTTAGGCCAGCTTGGCACTTGATGTAATTCTCCT
TGGAATTTGCCCTTTTTGAGTTTGGATCTTGGTTCATTCTCAAGCCTCAGACAGTGGTTCAAAGTTTTTT
TCTTCCATTTCAGGTGTCGTGAGCGGCCGCTGAGTTAACTATTCTAGAGCCACCATGGAAACTGACACCC
TCTTGCTTTGGGTGCTTTTGTTGTGGGTACCCGGGAGTACGGGTGGTCCGGTCCCCCCTAGTACAGCACT
TCGCGAGCTTATAGAGGAATTGGTGAACATCACCCAGAACCAAAAGGCGCCTCTCTGCAACGGTTCAATG
GTTTGGAGTATAAACTTGACTGCCGGTATGTATTGCGCGGCGTTGGAATCACTCATCAACGTATCAGGTT
GTAGCGCCATCGAGAAAACGCAAAGAATGCTTTCCGGTTTCTGTCCCCACAAGGTAAGCGCGGGACAATT
CAGTAGTTTGCATGTACGGGACACTAAAATCGAGGTTGCCCAGTTTGTCAAAGACCTTCTGCTTCATTTG
AAGAAACTGTTTCGAGAAGGGCGATTCAACTATCCTTACGATGTCCCGGACTATGCTGCTAGCGAAAGCA
AGTATGGTCCTCCCTGCCCCCCGTGCCCAGCTGTGGGCCAGGACACGCAGGAGGTCATCGTGGTGCCACA
CTCCTTGCCCTTTAAGGTGGTGGTGATCTCAGCCATCCTGGCCCTGGTGGTGCTCACCATCATCTCCCTT
ATCATCCTCATCATGCTTTGGCAGAAGAAGCCACGTTGAGAATTCTGAGGATCCGCCCCTCTCCCTCCCC
CCCCCCTAACGTTACTGGCCGAAGCCGCTTGGAATAAGGCCGGTGTGCGTTTGTCTATATGTTATTTTCC
ACCATATTGCCGTCTTTTGGCAATGTGAGGGCCCGGAAACCTGGCCCTGTCTTCTTGACGAGCATTCCTA
GGGGTCTTTCCCCTCTCGCCAAAGGAATGCAAGGTCTGTTGAATGTCGTGAAGGAAGCAGTTCCTCTGGA
AGCTTCTTGAAGACAAACAACGTCTGTAGCGACCCTTTGCAGGCAGCGGAACCCCCCACCTGGCGACAGG
TGCCTCTGCGGCCAAAAGCCACGTGTATAAGATACACCTGCAAAGGCGGCACAACCCCAGTGCCACGTTG
TGAGTTGGATAGTTGTGGAAAGAGTCAAATGGCTCTCCTCAAGCGTATTCAACAAGGGGCTGAAGGATGC
CCAGAAGGTACCCCATTGTATGGGATCTGATCTGGGGCCTCGGTACACATGCTTTACATGTGTTTAGTCG
AGGTTAAAAAAACGTCTAGGCCCCCCGAACCACGGGGACGTGGTTTTCCTTTGAAAAACACGATGATAAT
ATGGCCACAACCATGGTGAGCAAGGGCGAGGAGCTGTTCACCGGGGTGGTGCCCATCCTGGTCGAGCTGG
ACGGCGACGTAAACGGCCACAAGTTCAGCGTGTCCGGCGAGGGCGAGGGCGATGCCACCTACGGCAAGCT
GACCCTGAAGTTCATCTGCACCACCGGCAAGCTGCCCGTGCCCTGGCCCACCCTCGTGACCACCCTGACC
TACGGCGTGCAGTGCTTCAGCCGCTACCCCGACCACATGAAGCAGCACGACTTCTTCAAGTCCGCCATGC
CCGAAGGCTACGTCCAGGAGCGCACCATCTTCTTCAAGGACGACGGCAACTACAAGACCCGCGCCGAGGT
GAAGTTCGAGGGCGACACCCTGGTGAACCGCATCGAGCTGAAGGGCATCGACTTCAAGGAGGACGGCAAC
ATCCTGGGGCACAAGCTGGAGTACAACTACAACAGCCACAACGTCTATATCATGGCCGACAAGCAGAAGA
ACGGCATCAAGGTGAACTTCAAGATCCGCCACAACATCGAGGACGGCAGCGTGCAGCTCGCCGACCACTA
CCAGCAGAACACCCCCATCGGCGACGGCCCCGTGCTGCTGCCCGACAACCACTACCTGAGCACCCAGTCC
GCCCTGAGCAAAGACCCCAACGAGAAGCGCGATCACATGGTCCTGCTGGAGTTCGTGACCGCCGCCGGGA
TCACTCTCGGCATGGACGAGCTGTACAAGTGAAATCAACCTCTGGATTACAAAATTTGTGAAAGATTGAC
TGATATTCTTAACTATGTTGCTCCTTTTACGCTGTGTGGATATGCTGCTTTAATGCCTCTGTATCATGCT
ATTGCTTCCCGTACGGCTTTCGTTTTCTCCTCCTTGTATAAATCCTGGTTGCTGTCTCTTTATGAGGAGT
TGTGGCCCGTTGTCCGTCAACGTGGCGTGGTGTGCTCTGTGTTTGCTGACGCAACCCCCACTGGCTGGGG
CATTGCCACCACCTGTCAACTCCTTTCTGGGACTTTCGCTTTCCCCCTCCCGATCGCCACGGCAGAACTC
ATCGCCGCCTGCCTTGCCCGCTGCTGGACAGGGGCTAGGTTGCTGGGCACTGATAATTCCGTGGTGTTGT
CGGGGAAGCTGACGTCCTTTCCATGGCTGCTCGCCTGTGTTGCCAACTGGATCCTGCGCGGGACGTCCTT
CTGCTACGTCCCTTCGGCTCTCAATCCAGCGGACCTCCCTTCCCGAGGCCTTCTGCCGGTTCTGCGGCCT
CTCCCGCGTCTTCGCTTTCGGCCTCCGACGAGTCGGATCTCCCTTTGGGCCGCCTCCCCGCAAGTAAAGC
GGCCGCATCGATACCGTCGACCTCGATCGAGACCTAGAAAAACATGGAGCAATCACAAGTAGCAATACAG
CAGCTACCAATGCTGATTGTGCCTGGCTAGAAGCACAAGAGGAGGAGGAGGTGGGTTTTCCAGTCACACC
TCAGGTACCTTTAAGACCAATGACTTACAAGGCAGCTGTAGATCTTAGCCACTTTTTAAAAGAAAAGGGG
GGACTGGAAGGGCTAATTCACTCCCAACGAAGACAAGATATCCTTGATCTGTGGATCTACCACACACAAG
GCTACTTCCCTGATTGGCAGAACTACACACCAGGGCCAGGGATCAGATATCCACTGACCTTTGGATGGTG
CTACAAGCTAGTACCAGTTGAGCAAGAGAAGGTAGAAGAAGCCAATGAAGGAGAGAACACCCGCTTGTTA
CACCCTGTGAGCCTGCATGGGATGGATGACCCGGAGAGAGAAGTATTAGAGTGGAGGTTTGACAGCCGCC
TAGCATTTCATCACATGGCCCGAGAGCTGCATCCGGACTGTACTGGGTCTCTCTGGTTAGACCAGATCTG
AGCCTGGGAGCTCTCTGGCTAACTAGGGAACCCACTGCTTAAGCCTCAATAAAGCTTGCCTTGAGTGCTT
CAAGTAGTGTGTGCCCGTCTGTTGTGTGACTCTGGTAACTAGAGATCCCTCAGACCCTTTTAGTCAGTGT
GGAAAATCTCTAGCAGCATGTGAGCAAAAGGCCAGCAAAAGGCCAGGAACCGTAAAAAGGCCGCGTTGCT
GGCGTTTTTCCATAGGCTCCGCCCCCCTGACGAGCATCACAAAAATCGACGCTCAAGTCAGAGGTGGCGA
AACCCGACAGGACTATAAAGATACCAGGCGTTTCCCCCTGGAAGCTCCCTCGTGCGCTCTCCTGTTCCGA
CCCTGCCGCTTACCGGATACCTGTCCGCCTTTCTCCCTTCGGGAAGCGTGGCGCTTTCTCATAGCTCACG
CTGTAGGTATCTCAGTTCGGTGTAGGTCGTTCGCTCCAAGCTGGGCTGTGTGCACGAACCCCCCGTTCAG
CCCGACCGCTGCGCCTTATCCGGTAACTATCGTCTTGAGTCCAACCCGGTAAGACACGACTTATCGCCAC
TGGCAGCAGCCACTGGTAACAGGATTAGCAGAGCGAGGTATGTAGGCGGTGCTACAGAGTTCTTGAAGTG
GTGGCCTAACTACGGCTACACTAGAAGAACAGTATTTGGTATCTGCGCTCTGCTGAAGCCAGTTACCTTC
GGAAAAAGAGTTGGTAGCTCTTGATCCGGCAAACAAACCACCGCTGGTAGCGGTGGTTTTTTTGTTTGCA
AGCAGCAGATTACGCGCAGAAAAAAAGGATCTCAAGAAGATCCTTTGATCTTTTCTACGGGGTCTGACGC
TCAGTGGAACGAAAACTCACGTTAAGGGATTTTGGTCATGAGATTATCAAAAAGGATCTTCACCTAGATC
CTTTTAAATTAAAAATGAAGTTTTAAATCAATCTAAAGTATATATGAGTAAACTTGGTCTGACAGTTACC
AATGCTTAATCAGTGAGGCACCTATCTCAGCGATCTGTCTATTTCGTTCATCCATAGTTGCCTGACTCCC
CGTCGTGTAGATAACTACGATACGGGAGGGCTTACCATCTGGCCCCAGTGCTGCAATGATACCGCGAGAC
CCACGCTCACCGGCTCCAGATTTATCAGCAATAAACCAGCCAGCCGGAAGGGCCGAGCGCAGAAGTGGTC
CTGCAACTTTATCCGCCTCCATCCAGTCTATTAATTGTTGCCGGGAAGCTAGAGTAAGTAGTTCGCCAGT
TAATAGTTTGCGCAACGTTGTTGCCATTGCTACAGGCATCGTGGTGTCACGCTCGTCGTTTGGTATGGCT
TCATTCAGCTCCGGTTCCCAACGATCAAGGCGAGTTACATGATCCCCCATGTTGTGCAAAAAAGCGGTTA
GCTCCTTCGGTCCTCCGATCGTTGTCAGAAGTAAGTTGGCCGCAGTGTTATCACTCATGGTTATGGCAGC
ACTGCATAATTCTCTTACTGTCATGCCATCCGTAAGATGCTTTTCTGTGACTGGTGAGTACTCAACCAAG
TCATTCTGAGAATAGTGTATGCGGCGACCGAGTTGCTCTTGCCCGGCGTCAATACGGGATAATACCGCGC
CACATAGCAGAACTTTAAAAGTGCTCATCATTGGAAAACGTTCTTCGGGGCGAAAACTCTCAAGGATCTT
ACCGCTGTTGAGATCCAGTTCGATGTAACCCACTCGTGCACCCAACTGATCTTCAGCATCTTTTACTTTC
ACCAGCGTTTCTGGGTGAGCAAAAACAGGAAGGCAAAATGCCGCAAAAAAGGGAATAAGGGCGACACGGA
AATGTTGAATACTCATACTCTTCCTTTTTCAATATTATTGAAGCATTTATCAGGGTTATTGTCTCATGAG
CGGATACATATTTGAATGTATTTAGAAAAATAAACAAATAGGGGTTCCGCGCACATTTCCCCGAAAAGTG
CCACCTGAC
